Addgene plasmid #121684: PCDNA3-GFP1-9
Purpose: PPI reporter
Depositing lab: Xiaokun Shu. Depositing organization: University of California, San Francisco (UCSF). Publication: A rapid fluorogenic GPCR-beta-arrestin interaction assay. Zhang Q, Zheng YW, Coughlin SR, Shu X. Protein Sci. 2018 Apr;27(4):874-879. doi: 10.1002/pro.3385. Epub 2018 Feb 23. PubMed 29411438.
Backbone
  Vector backbone: pcDNA3.1
  Vector type: Mammalian Expression
Growth in bacteria
  Bacterial resistance: Ampicillin, 100 μg/mL
  Growth temperature: 37°C
  Growth strain: DH5alpha
  Copy number: Unknown
Gene/Insert
  Gene/Insert name: GFP1-9
Terms and licenses: Academic/Nonprofit Terms; Industry Terms: Not Available to Industry
How to cite: PCDNA3-GFP1-9 was a gift from Xiaokun Shu (Addgene plasmid # 121684 ; http://n2t.net/addgene:121684 ; RRID:Addgene_121684)
