[The description below was written by a language model from this plasmid's Addgene catalogue record.]
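Description:
PCDNA3-GFP1-9 is a mammalian expression plasmid built on the pcDNA3.1 backbone and carrying an insert named GFP1-9. It is propagated in E. coli under ampicillin selection. No feature table accompanies the entry, so the promoter, polyadenylation signal, origins of replication and any mammalian selection marker are not explicitly recorded. pcDNA3.1-family vectors generally drive inserts from the CMV immediate-early promoter with a downstream polyadenylation signal, but the exact configuration here, and whether the insert carries any tags or mutations, is not stated.

The insert name indicates the large fragment of a tripartite split GFP, comprising beta-strands 1 through 9 of the GFP barrel. In this kind of system, the two remaining strands (10 and 11) are supplied as short tags fused separately to two candidate interacting proteins. The GFP1-9 fragment is essentially non-fluorescent on its own. When the tagged partners associate, strands 10 and 11 are brought together and can complement GFP1-9 to reconstitute a fluorescent protein. This fits the recorded purpose of the plasmid as a protein-protein interaction (PPI) reporter, and the associated publication describes a fluorogenic assay for GPCR-beta-arrestin interaction. The plasmid would therefore typically be co-transfected into mammalian cells as the detector component, alongside constructs encoding the strand-tagged partner proteins, which are not part of this record.
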