>Addgene plasmid #121684 | PCDNA3-GFP1-9 | depositor partial sequence | sequence record 231756 | GFP1-9
ATGCGCAAAGGCGAAGAACTGTTTACCGGCATTGTGCCGATTCTGGTGGAACTGGATGGCGATGTGAACG
GCCATAAATTTTTTGTGCGCGGCGAAGGCGAAGGCGATGCGACCATTGGCAAACTGAGCCTGAAATTTAT
TTGCACCACCGGCAAACTGCCGGTGCCGTGGCCGACCCTGGTGACCACCCTGACCTATGGCGTGCAGTGC
TTTAGCCGCTATCCGGATCATATGAAACGCCATGATTTTTTTAAAAGCGCGATGCCGGAAGGCTATGTGC
AGGAACGCACCATTTATTTTAAAGATGATGGCACCTATAAAACCCGCGCGGAAGTGAAATTTGAAGGCGA
TACCCTGGTGAACCGCATTGAACTGAAAGGCATTGATTTTAAAGAAGATGGCAACATTCTGGGCCATAAA
CTGGAATATAACTTTAACAGCCATAAAGTGTATATTACCGCGGATAAACAGAACAACGGCATTAAAGCGA
ACTTTACCATTCGCCATAACGTGGAAGATGGCAGCGTGCAGCTGGCGGATCATTATCAGCAGAACACCCC
GATTGGCGATGGCCCGGTTCTTCTTCCT
