LOCUS       Exported 5954 bp ds-DNA circular SYN 12-MAY-2021
DEFINITION  PPI reporter.
ACCESSION   .
VERSION     .
KEYWORDS    PCDNA3-GFP1-9
SOURCE      synthetic DNA construct
  ORGANISM  synthetic DNA construct
REFERENCE   1 (bases 1 to 5954)
  AUTHORS   Zhang Q, Zheng YW, Coughlin SR, Shu X
  TITLE     A rapid fluorogenic GPCR-beta-arrestin interaction assay.
  JOURNAL   Protein Sci. 2018 Apr;27(4):874-879. doi: 10.1002/pro.3385. Epub
            2018 Feb 23.
  PUBMED    29411438
REFERENCE   2 (bases 1 to 5954)
  AUTHORS   .
  TITLE     Direct Submission
  JOURNAL   Exported May 12, 2021 from SnapGene Server 1.1.58
            http://www.snapgene.com
FEATURES             Location/Qualifiers
     source          1..5954
                     /organism="synthetic DNA construct"
                     /mol_type="other DNA"
     enhancer        1..380
                     /label=CMV enhancer
                     /note="human cytomegalovirus immediate early enhancer"
     promoter        381..584
                     /label=CMV promoter
                     /note="human cytomegalovirus (CMV) immediate early
                     promoter"
     primer_bind     535..555
                     /label=CMV-F
                     /note="Human CMV immediate early promoter, forward primer"
     primer_bind     629..648
                     /label=T7
                     /note="T7 promoter, forward primer"
     promoter        629..647
                     /label=T7 promoter
                     /note="promoter for bacteriophage T7 RNA polymerase"
     primer_bind     complement(1311..1328)
                     /label=BGH-rev
                     /note="Bovine growth hormone terminator, reverse primer.
                     Also called BGH reverse"
     polyA_signal    1317..1541
                     /label=bGH poly(A) signal
                     /note="bovine growth hormone polyadenylation signal"
     rep_origin      1587..2015
                     /direction=RIGHT
                     /label=f1 ori
                     /note="f1 bacteriophage origin of replication; arrow
                     indicates direction of (+) strand synthesis"
     primer_bind     complement(1674..1693)
                     /label=F1ori-R
                     /note="F1 origin, reverse primer"
     primer_bind     1884..1905
                     /label=F1ori-F
                     /note="F1 origin, forward primer"
     primer_bind     complement(2024..2044)
                     /label=pBABE 3'
                     /note="SV40 enhancer, reverse primer for pBABE vectors"
     promoter        2029..2358
                     /label=SV40 promoter
                     /note="SV40 enhancer and early promoter"
     rep_origin      2209..2344
                     /label=SV40 ori
                     /note="SV40 origin of replication"
     primer_bind     2271..2290
                     /label=SV40pro-F
                     /note="SV40 promoter/origin, forward primer"
     CDS             2425..3219
                     /codon_start=1
                     /gene="aph(3')-II (or nptII)"
                     /product="aminoglycoside phosphotransferase from Tn5"
                     /label=NeoR/KanR
                     /note="confers resistance to neomycin, kanamycin, and G418
                     (Geneticin(R))"
                     /translation="MIEQDGLHAGSPAAWVERLFGYDWAQQTIGCSDAAVFRLSAQGRP
                     VLFVKTDLSGALNELQDEAARLSWLATTGVPCAAVLDVVTEAGRDWLLLGEVPGQDLLS
                     SHLAPAEKVSIMADAMRRLHTLDPATCPFDHQAKHRIERARTRMEAGLVDQDDLDEEHQ
                     GLAPAELFARLKARMPDGEDLVVTHGDACLPNIMVENGRFSGFIDCGRLGVADRYQDIA
                     LATRDIAEELGGEWADRFLVLYGIAAPDSQRIAFYRLLDEFF"
     primer_bind     complement(2479..2498)
                     /label=Neo-R
                     /note="Neomycin resistance gene, reverse primer"
     primer_bind     3089..3108
                     /label=Neo-F
                     /note="Neomycin resistance gene, forward primer"
     polyA_signal    3393..3514
                     /label=SV40 poly(A) signal
                     /note="SV40 polyadenylation signal"
     primer_bind     complement(3430..3449)
                     /label=SV40pA-R
                     /note="SV40 polyA, reverse primer"
     primer_bind     3484..3503
                     /label=EBV-rev
                     /note="SV40 polyA terminator, reverse primer"
     primer_bind     complement(3563..3579)
                     /label=M13 rev
                     /note="common sequencing primer, one of multiple similar
                     variants"
     primer_bind     complement(3563..3579)
                     /label=M13 Reverse
                     /note="In lacZ gene. Also called M13-rev"
     primer_bind     complement(3576..3598)
                     /label=M13/pUC Reverse
                     /note="In lacZ gene"
     protein_bind    3587..3603
                     /label=lac operator
                     /bound_moiety="lac repressor encoded by lacI"
                     /note="The lac repressor binds to the lac operator to
                     inhibit transcription in E. coli. This inhibition can be
                     relieved by adding lactose or
                     isopropyl-beta-D-thiogalactopyranoside (IPTG)."
     promoter        complement(3611..3641)
                     /label=lac promoter
                     /note="promoter for the E. coli lac operon"
     protein_bind    3656..3677
                     /label=CAP binding site
                     /bound_moiety="E. coli catabolite activator protein"
                     /note="CAP binding activates transcription in the presence
                     of cAMP."
     primer_bind     complement(3794..3811)
                     /label=L4440
                     /note="L4440 vector, forward primer"
     rep_origin      complement(3965..4553)
                     /direction=LEFT
                     /label=ori
                     /note="high-copy-number ColE1/pMB1/pBR322/pUC origin of
                     replication"
     primer_bind     complement(4045..4064)
                     /label=pBR322ori-F
                     /note="pBR322 origin, forward primer"
     CDS             complement(4724..5584)
                     /codon_start=1
                     /gene="bla"
                     /product="beta-lactamase"
                     /label=AmpR
                     /note="confers resistance to ampicillin, carbenicillin, and
                     related antibiotics"
                     /translation="MSIQHFRVALIPFFAAFCLPVFAHPETLVKVKDAEDQLGARVGYI
                     ELDLNSGKILESFRPEERFPMMSTFKVLLCGAVLSRIDAGQEQLGRRIHYSQNDLVEYS
                     PVTEKHLTDGMTVRELCSAAITMSDNTAANLLLTTIGGPKELTAFLHNMGDHVTRLDRW
                     EPELNEAIPNDERDTTMPVAMATTLRKLLTGELLTLASRQQLIDWMEADKVAGPLLRSA
                     LPAGWFIADKSGAGERGSRGIIAALGPDGKPSRIVVIYTTGSQATMDERNRQIAEIGAS
                     LIKHW"
     primer_bind     5347..5366
                     /label=Amp-R
                     /note="Ampicillin resistance gene, reverse primer"
     promoter        complement(5585..5689)
                     /gene="bla"
                     /label=AmpR promoter
     primer_bind     complement(5764..5783)
                     /label=pRS-marker
                     /note="pRS vectors, use to sequence yeast selectable
                     marker"
ORIGIN
        1 gacattgatt attgactagt tattaatagt aatcaattac ggggtcatta gttcatagcc
       61 catatatgga gttccgcgtt acataactta cggtaaatgg cccgcctggc tgaccgccca
      121 acgacccccg cccattgacg tcaataatga cgtatgttcc catagtaacg ccaataggga
      181 ctttccattg acgtcaatgg gtggagtatt tacggtaaac tgcccacttg gcagtacatc
      241 aagtgtatca tatgccaagt acgcccccta ttgacgtcaa tgacggtaaa tggcccgcct
      301 ggcattatgc ccagtacatg accttatggg actttcctac ttggcagtac atctacgtat
      361 tagtcatcgc tattaccatg gtgatgcggt tttggcagta catcaatggg cgtggatagc
      421 ggtttgactc acggggattt ccaagtctcc accccattga cgtcaatggg agtttgtttt
      481 ggcaccaaaa tcaacgggac tttccaaaat gtcgtaacaa ctccgcccca ttgacgcaaa
      541 tgggcggtag gcgtgtacgg tgggaggtct atataagcag agctctctgg ctaactagag
      601 aacccactgc ttactggctt atcgaaatta atacgactca ctatagggag acccaagctg
      661 gctagcgttt aaacttaagc ttgccaccat gcgcaaaggc gaagaactgt ttaccggcat
      721 tgtgccgatt ctggtggaac tggatggcga tgtgaacggc cataaatttt ttgtgcgcgg
      781 cgaaggcgaa ggcgatgcga ccattggcaa actgagcctg aaatttattt gcaccaccgg
      841 caaactgccg gtgccgtggc cgaccctggt gaccaccctg acctatggcg tgcagtgctt
      901 tagccgctat ccggatcata tgaaacgcca tgattttttt aaaagcgcga tgccggaagg
      961 ctatgtgcag gaacgcacca tttattttaa agatgatggc acctataaaa cccgcgcgga
     1021 agtgaaattt gaaggcgata ccctggtgaa ccgcattgaa ctgaaaggca ttgattttaa
     1081 agaagatggc aacattctgg gccataaact ggaatataac tttaacagcc ataaagtgta
     1141 tattaccgcg gataaacaga acaacggcat taaagcgaac tttaccattc gccataacgt
     1201 ggaagatggc agcgtgcagc tggcggatca ttatcagcag aacaccccga ttggcgatgg
     1261 cccggttctt cttccttaag aattcgggcc cgtttaaacc cgctgatcag cctcgactgt
     1321 gccttctagt tgccagccat ctgttgtttg cccctccccc gtgccttcct tgaccctgga
     1381 aggtgccact cccactgtcc tttcctaata aaatgaggaa attgcatcgc attgtctgag
     1441 taggtgtcat tctattctgg ggggtggggt ggggcaggac agcaaggggg aggattggga
     1501 agacaatagc aggcatgctg gggatgcggt gggctctatg gcttctgagg cggaaagaac
     1561 cagctggggc tctagggggt atccccnnnn nnnnnnnnnn nnnnnnnnnn nnnnnnnnnn
     1621 nnnnnnnnnn nnnnnnnnnn nnnnnnnnnn nnnnnnnnnn nnnnnnnnnn nnnnnnnnnn
     1681 nnnnnnnnnn nnnnnnnnnn nnnnnnnnnn cnnnnnnnnn nnnnnnnnnn nnnnnnnnnn
     1741 nnnnnnnnnn nnnnnnnnnn nnnnnnnnnn nnnnnnnnnn nnnnnnnnnn nnnnnnnnnn
     1801 nnannnnnnn nnnnnnnnnn nnnnnnnnnn nnnnnnnnnn nnnnnnnnnn nncctttgac
     1861 gttggagtcc acgttcttta atagtggact cttgttccaa actggaacaa cactcaaccc
     1921 tatctcggtc tattcttttg atttataagg gattttgccg atttcggcct attggttaaa
     1981 aaatgagctg atttaacaaa aatttaacgc gaattaattc tgtggaatgt gtgtcagtta
     2041 gggtgtggaa agtccccagg ctccccagca ggcagaagta tgcaaagcat gcatctcaat
     2101 tagtcagcaa ccaggtgtgg aaagtcccca ggctccccag caggcagaag tatgcaaagc
     2161 atgcatctca attagtcagc aaccatagtc ccgcccctaa ctccgcccat cccgccccta
     2221 actccgccca gttccgccca ttctccgccc catggctgac taattttttt tatttatgca
     2281 gaggccgagg ccgcctctgc ctctgagcta ttccagaagt agtgaggagg cttttttgga
     2341 ggcctaggct tttgcaaaaa gctcccggga gcttgtatat ccattttcgg atctgatcaa
     2401 gagacaggat gaggatcgtt tcgcatgatt gaacaagatg gattgcacgc aggttctccg
     2461 gccgcttggg tggagaggct attcggctat gactgggcac aacagacaat cggctgctct
     2521 gatgccgccg tgttccggct gtcagcgcag gggcgcccgg ttctttttgt caagaccgac
     2581 ctgtccggtg ccctgaatga actgcaggac gaggcagcgc ggctatcgtg gctggccacg
     2641 acgggcgttc cttgcgcagc tgtgctcgac gttgtcactg aagcgggaag ggactggctg
     2701 ctattgggcg aagtgccggg gcaggatctc ctgtcatctc accttgctcc tgccgagaaa
     2761 gtatccatca tggctgatgc aatgcggcgg ctgcatacgc ttgatccggc tacctgccca
     2821 ttcgaccacc aagcgaaaca tcgcatcgag cgagcacgta ctcggatgga agccggtctt
     2881 gtcgatcagg atgatctgga cgaagagcat caggggctcg cgccagccga actgttcgcc
     2941 aggctcaagg cgcgcatgcc cgacggcgag gatctcgtcg tgacccatgg cgatgcctgc
     3001 ttgccgaata tcatggtgga aaatggccgc ttttctggat tcatcgactg tggccggctg
     3061 ggtgtggcgg accgctatca ggacatagcg ttggctaccc gtgatattgc tgaagagctt
     3121 ggcggcgaat gggctgaccg cttcctcgtg ctttacggta tcgccgctcc cgattcgcag
     3181 cgcatcgcct tctatcgcct tcttgacgag ttcttctgag cgggactctg gggttcgaaa
     3241 tgaccgacca agcgacgccc aacctgccat cacgagattt cgattccacc gccgccttct
     3301 atgaaaggtt gggcttcgga atcgttttcc gggacgccgg ctggatgatc ctccagcgcg
     3361 gggatctcat gctggagttc ttcgcccacc ccaacttgtt tattgcagct tataatggtt
     3421 acaaataaag caatagcatc acaaatttca caaataaagc atttttttca ctgcattcta
     3481 gttgtggttt gtccaaactc atcaatgtat cttatcatgt ctgtataccg tcgacctcta
     3541 gctagagctt ggcgtaatca tggtcatagc tgtttcctgt gtgaaattgt tatccgctca
     3601 caattccaca caacatacga gccggaagca taaagtgtaa agcctggggt gcctaatgag
     3661 tgagctaact cacattaatt gcgttgcgct cactgcccgc tttccagtcg ggaaacctgt
     3721 cgtgccagct gcattaatga atcggccaac gcgcggggag aggcggtttg cgtattgggc
     3781 gctcttccgc ttcctcgctc actgactcgc tgcgctcggt cgttcggctg cggcgagcgg
     3841 tatcagctca ctcaaaggcg gtaatacggt tatccacaga atcaggggat aacgcaggaa
     3901 agaacatgtg agcaaaaggc cagcaaaagg ccaggaaccg taaaaaggcc gcgttgctgg
     3961 cgtttttcca taggctccgc ccccctgacg agcatcacaa aaatcgacgc tcaagtcaga
     4021 ggtggcgaaa cccgacagga ctataaagat accaggcgtt tccccctgga agctccctcg
     4081 tgcgctctcc tgttccgacc ctgccgctta ccggatacct gtccgccttt ctcccttcgg
     4141 gaagcgtggc gctttctcat agctcacgct gtaggtatct cagttcggtg taggtcgttc
     4201 gctccaagct gggctgtgtg cacgaacccc ccgttcagcc cgaccgctgc gccttatccg
     4261 gtaactatcg tcttgagtcc aacccggtaa gacacgactt atcgccactg gcagcagcca
     4321 ctggtaacag gattagcaga gcgaggtatg taggcggtgc tacagagttc ttgaagtggt
     4381 ggcctaacta cggctacact agaagaacag tatttggtat ctgcgctctg ctgaagccag
     4441 ttaccttcgg aaaaagagtt ggtagctctt gatccggcaa acaaaccacc gctggtagcg
     4501 gtggtttttt tgtttgcaag cagcagatta cgcgcagaaa aaaaggatct caagaagatc
     4561 ctttgatctt ttctacgggg tctgacgctc agtggaacga aaactcacgt taagggattt
     4621 tggtcatgag attatcaaaa aggatcttca cctagatcct tttaaattaa aaatgaagtt
     4681 ttaaatcaat ctaaagtata tatgagtaaa cttggtctga cagttaccaa tgcttaatca
     4741 gtgaggcacc tatctcagcg atctgtctat ttcgttcatc catagttgcc tgactccccg
     4801 tcgtgtagat aactacgata cgggagggct taccatctgg ccccagtgct gcaatgatac
     4861 cgcgagaccc acgctcaccg gctccagatt tatcagcaat aaaccagcca gccggaaggg
     4921 ccgagcgcag aagtggtcct gcaactttat ccgcctccat ccagtctatt aattgttgcc
     4981 gggaagctag agtaagtagt tcgccagtta atagtttgcg caacgttgtt gccattgcta
     5041 caggcatcgt ggtgtcacgc tcgtcgtttg gtatggcttc attcagctcc ggttcccaac
     5101 gatcaaggcg agttacatga tcccccatgt tgtgcaaaaa agcggttagc tccttcggtc
     5161 ctccgatcgt tgtcagaagt aagttggccg cagtgttatc actcatggtt atggcagcac
     5221 tgcataattc tcttactgtc atgccatccg taagatgctt ttctgtgact ggtgagtact
     5281 caaccaagtc attctgagaa tagtgtatgc ggcgaccgag ttgctcttgc ccggcgtcaa
     5341 tacgggataa taccgcgcca catagcagaa ctttaaaagt gctcatcatt ggaaaacgtt
     5401 cttcggggcg aaaactctca aggatcttac cgctgttgag atccagttcg atgtaaccca
     5461 ctcgtgcacc caactgatct tcagcatctt ttactttcac cagcgtttct gggtgagcaa
     5521 aaacaggaag gcaaaatgcc gcaaaaaagg gaataagggc gacacggaaa tgttgaatac
     5581 tcatactctt cctttttcaa tattattgaa gcatttatca gggttattgt ctcatgagcg
     5641 gatacatatt tgaatgtatt tagaaaaata aacaaatagg ggttccgcgc acatttcccc
     5701 gaaaagtgcc acctgacgtc gacggatcgg gagatctccc gatcccctat ggtgcactct
     5761 cagtacaatc tgctctgatg ccgcatagtt aagccagtat ctgctccctg cttgtgtgtt
     5821 ggaggtcgct gagtagtgcg cgagcaaaat ttaagctaca acaaggcaag gcttgaccga
     5881 caattgcatg aagaatctgc ttagggttag gcgttttgcg ctgcttcgcg atgtacgggc
     5941 cagatatacg cgtt
//
